>Addgene plasmid #184122 | NTERY04 | addgene full sequence | sequence record 365935 | Addgene NGS Result
TTGAGATCCTTTTTTTCTGCGCGTAATCTGCTGCTTGCAAACAAAAAAACCACCGCTACCAGCGGTGGTT
TGTTTGCCGGATCAAGAGCTACCAACTCTTTTTCCGAAGGTAACTGGCTTCAGCAGAGCGCAGATACCAA
ATACTGTYCTTCTAGTGTAGCCGTAGTTAGGCCACCACTTCAAGAACTCTGTAGCACCGCCTACATACCT
CGCTCTGCTAATCCTGTTACCAGTGGCTGCTGCCAGTGGCGATAAGTCGTGTCTTACCGGGTTGGACTCA
AGACGATAGTTACCGGATAAGGCGCAGCGGTCGGGCTGAACGGGGGGTTCGTGCACACAGCCCAGCTTGG
AGCGAACGACCTACACCGAACTGAGATACCTACAGCGTGAGCTATGAGAAAGCGCCACGCTTCCCGAAGG
GAGAAAGGCGGACAGGTATCCGGTAAGCGGCAGGGTCGGAACAGGAGAGCGCACGAGGGAGCTTCCAGGG
GGAAACGCCTGGTATCTTTATAGTCCTGTCGGGTTTCGCCACCTCTGACTTGAGCGTCGATTTTTGTGAT
GCTCGTCAGGGGGGCGGAGCCTATGGAAAAACGCCAGCAACGCGGCCTTTTTACGGTTCCTGGCCTTTTG
CTGGCCTTTTGCTCACATGTTCTTTCCTGCGTTATCCCCTGATTCTGTGGATAACCGTATTACCGCCTTT
GAGTGAGCTGATACCGCTCGCCGCAGCCGAACGACCGAGCGCAGCGAGTCAGTGAGCGAGGAAGCGGAAG
AGCGCCTGATGCGGTATTTTCTCCTTACGCATCTGTGCGGTATTTCACACCGCAATGGTGCACTCTCAGT
ACAATCTGCTCTGATGCCGCATAGTTAAGCCAGTATACACTCCGCTATCGCTACGTGACTGGGTCATGGC
TGCGCCCCGACACCCGCCAACACCCGCTGACGCGCCCTGACGGGCTTGTCTGCTCCCGGCATCCGCTTAC
AGACAAGCTGTGACCGTCTCCGGGAGCTGCATGTGTCAGAGGTTTTCACCGTCATCACCGAAACGCGCGA
GGCAGCTGCGGTAAAACTCATCAGCGTGGTCGTGAAGCGATTCACAGATGTCTGCCTGTTCATCCGCGTC
CAGCTCGTTGAGTTTCTCCAGAAGCGTTAATGTCTGGCTTCTGATAAAGCGGGCCATGTTAAGGGCGGTT
TTTTCCTGTTTGGTCACTGATGCCTCCGTGTAAGGGGGATTTCTGTTCATGGGGGTAATGATACCGATGA
AACGAGAGAGGATGCTCACGATACGGGTTACTGATGATGAACATGCCCGGTTACTGGAACGTTGTGAGGG
TAAACAACTGGCGGTATGGATGCGGCGGGACCAGAGAAAAATCACTCAGGGTCAATGCCAGCGCTTCGTT
AATACAGATGTAGGTGTTCCACAGGGTAGCCAGCAGCATCCTGCGATGCAGATCCGGAACATAATGGTGC
AGGGCGCTGACTTCCGCGTTTCCAGACTTTACGAAACACGGAAACCGAAGACCATTCATGTTGTTGCTCA
GGTCGCAGACGTTTTGCAGCAGCAGTCGCTTCACGTTCGCTCGCGTATCGGTGATTCATTCTGCTAACCA
GTAAGGCAACCCCGCCAGCCTAGCCGGGTCCTCAACGACAGGAGCACGATCATGCGCACCCGTGGGGCCG
CCATGCCGGCGATAATGGCCTGCTTCTCGCCGAAACGTTTGGTGGCGGGACCAGTGACGAAGGCTTGAGC
GAGGGCGTGCAAGATTCCGAATACCGCAAGCGACAGGCCGATCATCGTCGCGCTCCAGCGAAAGCGGTCC
TCGCCGAAAATGACCCAGAGCGCTGCCGGCACCTGTCCTACGAGTTGCATGATAAAGAAGACAGTCATAA
GTGCGGCGACGATAGTCATGCCCCGCGCCCACCGGAAGGAGCTGACTGGGTTGAAGGCTCTCAAGGGCAT
CGGTCGAGATCCCGGTGCCTAATGAGTGAGCTAACTTACATTAATTGCGTTGCGCTCACTGCCCGCTTTC
CAGTCGGGAAACCTGTCGTGCCAGCTGCATTAATGAATCGGCCAACGCGCGGGGAGAGGCGGTTTGCGTA
TTGGGCGCCAGGGTGGTTTTTCTTTTCACCAGTGAGACGGGCAACAGCTGATTGCCCTTCACCGCCTGGC
CCTGAGAGAGTTGCAGCAAGCGGTCCACGCTGGTTTGCCCCAGCAGGCGAAAATCCTGTTTGATGGTGGT
TAACGGCGGGATATAACATGAGCTGTCTTCGGTATCGTCGTATCCCACTACCGAGATGTCCGCACCAACG
CGCAGCCCGGACTCGGTAATGGCGCGCATTGCGCCCAGCGCCATCTGATCGTTGGCAACCAGCATCGCAG
TGGGAACGATGCCCTCATTCAGCATTTGCATGGTTTGTTGAAAACCGGACATGGCACTCCAGTCGCCTTC
CCGTTCCGCTATCGGCTGAATTTGATTGCGAGTGAGATATTTATGCCAGCCAGCCAGACGCAGACGCGCC
GAGACAGAACTTAATGGGCCCGCTAACAGCGCGATTTGCTGGTGACCCAATGCGACCAGATGCTCCACGC
CCAGTCGCGTACCGTCTTCATGGGAGAAAATAATACTGTTGATGGGTGTCTGGTCAGAGACATCAAGAAA
TAACGCCGGAACATTAGTGCAGGCAGCTTCCACAGCAATGGCATCCTGGTCATCCAGCGGATAGTTAATG
ATCAGCCCACTGACGCGTTGCGCGAGAAGATTGTGCACCGCCGCTTTACAGGCTTCGACGCCGCTTCGTT
CTACCATCGACACCACCACGCTGGCACCCAGTTGATCGGCGCGAGATTTAATCGCCGCGACAATTTGCGA
CGGCGCGTGCAGGGCCAGACTGGAGGTGGCAACGCCAATCAGCAACGACTGTTTGCCCGCCAGTTGTTGT
GCCACGCGGTTGGGAATGTAATTCAGCTCCGCCATCGCCGCTTCCACTTTTTCCCGCGTTTTCGCAGAAA
CGTGGCTGGCCTGGTTCACCACGCGGGAAACGGTCTGATAAGAGACACCGGCATACTCTGCGACATCGTA
TAACGTTACTGGTTTCACATTCACCACCCTGAATTGACTCTCTTCCGGGCGCTATCATGCCATACCGCGA
AAGGTTTTGCGCCATTCGATGGTGTCCGGGATCTCGACGCTCTCCCTTATGCGACTCCTGCATTAGGAAG
CAGCCCAGTAGTAGGTTGAGGCCGTTGAGCACCGCCGCCGCAAGGAATGGTGCATGCAAGGAGATGGCGC
CCAACAGTCCCCCGGCCACGGGGCCTGCCACCATACCCACGCCGAAACAAGCGCTCATGAGCCCGAAGTG
GCGAGCCCGATCTTCCCCATCGGTGATGTCGGCGATATAGGCGCCAGCAACCGCACCTGTGGCGCCGGTG
ATGCCGGCCACGATGCGTCCGGCGTAGAGGATCGAGATCGATCTCGATCCCGCGAAATTAATACGACTCA
CTATAGGGAAATTGTGAGCGGATAACAATTCCCCTCTAGAAATAATTTTGTTTAACTTTAAGAAGGAGAT
ATACATATGACTATGACAAGACTGAAGATTTCGAAAACTCTGCTGGCTGTAATGTTGACCTCTGCCGTCG
CGACCGGCTCTGCCTACGCGGAAAACAACGCGCAGACTACCAATGAAAGCGCAGGGCAAAAAGTCGATAG
CTCTATGAATAAAGTCGGTAATTTCATGGATGACAGCGCCATCACCGCGAAAGTGAAGGCGGCCCTGGTG
GATCATGACAACATCAAGAGCACCGATATCTCTGTAAAAACCGATCAAAAAGTCGTGACCCTGAGCGGTT
TCGTTGAAAGCCAGGCCCAGGCCGAAGAGGCAGTGAAAGTGGCGAAAGGCGTTGAAGGGGTGACCTCTGT
CAGCGACAAACTGCACGTTCGCGACGCTAAAGAAGGCTCGGTGAAGGGCTACGCGGGTGACACCGCCACC
ACCAGTGAAATCAAAGCCAAACTGCTGGCGGACGATATCGTCCCTTCCCGTCATGTGAAAGTTGAAACCA
CCGACGGCGTGGTTCAGCTCTCCGGTACCGTCGATTCTCAGGCACAAAGTGACCGTGCTGAAAGTATCGC
CAAAGCGGTAGATGGTGTGAAAAGCGTTAAAAATGATCTGAAAACTAAGATGGGTCACCACCACCACCAC
CACCACCACCACCACGGTAGCCTGCAAGATTCGGAAGTCAACCAAGAAGCAAAGCCGGAAGTCAAGCCGG
AAGTGAAACCGGAAACCCATATTAACCTGAAAGTTAGTGACGGCAGCTCTGAAATTTTCTTTAAGATCAA
AAAGACCACGCCGCTGCGTCGCCTGATGGAAGCGTTTGCCAAACGTCAGGGCAAGGAAATGGATAGCCTG
CGTTTCCTGTATGACGGTATTCGCATCCAGGCAGATCAAGCGCCGGAAGACCTGGACATGGAAGACAACG
ACATCATTGAAGCCCACCGTGAACAGATTGGTGGTGGTGGTTCGAGCTATTACTATGGAGGGTCTGGGTC
TAGCGGGGATGGTGGGTCGTCTGGGGGGAGCGGCGGTTCGGGTTCATCTGGTGACGGCGGTTCCTCGGGT
GGTTCCGGGGGAGATGGTTCTTCCGGAGATGGCGGGAGTGATGGGGACTCTGATGGTTCGGATGGTGACG
GGGACAGTGATGGTGATGACGGAGGGGACGACGAGGATGACGGTTCAGACGATTAATGAGGCGGCTCGAG
GATCCGGCTGCTAACAAAGCCCGAAAGGAAGCTGAGTTGGCTGCTGCCACCGCTGAGCAATAACTAGCAT
AACCCCTTGGGGCCTCTAAACGGGTCTTGAGGGGTTTTTTGCTGAAAGGAGGAACTATATCCGGATTGGC
GAATGGG
[124 nt withheld, positions 4908-5031]
C
[91 nt withheld, positions 5033-5123]
A
[49 nt withheld, positions 5125-5173]
CCTTTGACGTTGGAGTCCACGTTCTTT
[37 nt withheld, positions 5201-5237]
ACCCTATCTCGGTCTATTCTTTTGATTTATAAGGGATTTTGCCGATTTCGGCCTATTGGTTAAAAAATGA
GCTGATTTAACAAAAATTTAACGCGAATTTTAACAAAATATTAACGCTTACAATTTAGGTGGCACTTTTC
GGGGAAATGTGCGCGGAACCCCTATTTGTTTATTTTTCTAAATACATTCAAATATGTATCCGCTCATGAA
TTAATTCTTAGAAAAACTCATCGAGCATCAAATGAAACTGCAATTTATTCATATCAGGATTATCAATACC
ATATTTTTGAAAAAGCCGTTTCTGTAATGAAGGAGAAAACTCACCGAGGCAGTTCCATAGGATGGCAAGA
TCCTGGTATCGGTCTGCGATTCCGACTCGTCCAACATCAATACAACCTATTAATTTCCCCTCGTCAAAAA
TAAGGTTATCAAGTGAGAAATCACCATGAGTGACGACTGAATCCGGTGAGAATGGCAAAAGTTTATGCAT
TTCTTTCCAGACTTGTTCAACAGGCCAGCCATTACGCTCGTCATCAAAATCACTCGCATCAACCAAACCG
TTATTCATTCGTGATTGCGCCTGAGCGAGACGAAATACGCGATCGCTGTTAAAAGGACAATTACAAACAG
GAATCGAATGCAACCGGCGCAGGAACACTGCCAGCGCATCAACAATATTTTCACCTGAATCAGGATATTC
TTCTAATACCTGGAATGCTGTTTTCCCGGGGATCGCAGTGGTGAGTAACCATGCATCATCAGGAGTACGG
ATAAAATGCTTGATGGTCGGAAGAGGCATAAATTCCGTCAGCCAGTTTAGTCTGACCATCTCATCTGTAA
CATCATTGGCAACGCTACCTTTGCCATGTTTCAGAAACAACTCTGGCGCATCGGGCTTCCCATACAATCG
ATAGATTGTCGCACCTGATTGCCCGACATTATCGCGAGCCCATTTATACCCATATAAATCAGCATCCATG
TTGGAATTTAATCGCGGCCTAGAGCAAGACGTTTCCCGTTGAATATGGCTCATAACACCCCTTGTATTAC
TGTTTATGTAAGCAGACAGTTTTATTGTTCATGACCAAAATCCCTTAACGTGAGTTTTCGTTCCACTGAG
CGTCAGACCCCGTAGAAAAGATCAAAGGATCTTC
Features (pLannotate 1.2.2; 20 found; start..end, strand, type, name):
      1..589     +  rep_origin     ori: high-copy-number ColE1/pMB1/pBR322/pUC origin of replication
    775..914     -  misc_feature   bom: basis of mobility region from pBR322
   1016..1207    -  CDS            rop: Rop protein, which maintains plasmids at low copy number; rop
   1224..1604    +  CDS            YPB1_ECOLX: Protein predicted: Swiss-Prot protein existence level 4. From Escherichia coli.
   1676..1967    -  CDS            TcR (fragment): tetracycline efflux protein; tet; confers resistance to tetracycline
   1982..2003    -  protein_bind   CAP binding site: CAP binding activates transcription in the presence of cAMP. E. coli catabolite activator protein
   2016..3098    -  CDS            lacI: lac repressor; lacI; The lac repressor binds to the lac operator to inhibit transcription in E. coli. This inhibition can be relieved by adding lactose or isopropyl-β-D-thiogalactopyranoside (IPTG).
   3099..3176    -  promoter       lacI promoter: lacI
   3184..3463    -  CDS            TcR (fragment): tetracycline efflux protein; tet; confers resistance to tetracycline
   3489..3507    +  promoter       T7 promoter: promoter for bacteriophage T7 RNA polymerase
   3512..3528    +  protein_bind   lac operator: The lac repressor binds to the lac operator to inhibit transcription in E. coli. This inhibition can be relieved by adding lactose or isopropyl-β-D-thiogalactopyranoside (IPTG). lac repressor encoded by lacI
   3547..3569    +  RBS            RBS: efficient ribosome binding site from bacteriophage T7 gene 10 (Olins and Rangwala, 1989)
   3577..4179    +  CDS            osmY: OSMY_ECOLI - Experimental evidence at protein level: Swiss-Prot protein existence level 1. From Escherichia coli (strain K12).
   4186..4212    +  CDS            9xHis: 9xHis affinity tag
   4222..4515    +  CDS            SMT3: SMT3_YEAST - Experimental evidence at protein level: Swiss-Prot protein existence level 1. Not known; suppressor of MIF2 mutations. From Saccharomyces cerevisiae (strain ATCC 204508 / S288c) (Baker's yeast).
   4767..4816    +  CDS            SET1 (fragment): solubility-enhancement tag derived from T7 phage gene 10B
   4824..4871    +  terminator     T7 terminator: transcription terminator for bacteriophage T7 RNA polymerase
   4908..5336    +  rep_origin     f1 ori (sequence partly withheld): f1 bacteriophage origin of replication; arrow indicates direction of (+) strand synthesis
   5389..5446    +  promoter       AmpR promoter (fragment): bla
   5455..6270    -  CDS            KanR: aminoglycoside phosphotransferase; aph(3')-Ia; confers resistance to kanamycin in bacteria or G418 (Geneticin®) in eukaryotes
