[The description below was written by a language model from this plasmid's Addgene catalogue record and pLannotate feature annotations shown in this document.]
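Description:
NTERY04 is a bacterial expression plasmid built on the pCDB180 backbone, a pET-style vector of about 6.4 kb. It encodes a nanopore-addressable protein reporter intended for production in bacterial cells. The plasmid replicates from a ColE1/pMB1-family origin and is catalogued as high copy, although the annotation also detects the pBR322-derived bom site and the rop gene, which normally moderates copy number. Selection is by kanamycin through an aph(3')-Ia gene. An f1 origin is present, which allows single-stranded DNA production. Short tetracycline-resistance fragments and an AmpR promoter fragment appear to be nonfunctional remnants of the vector's lineage.

The expression cassette consists of a T7 promoter followed by a lac operator and the strong phage T7 gene 10 ribosome binding site, and it ends at a T7 terminator. A lacI gene with its own promoter is carried on the plasmid. Transcription therefore depends on a host supplying T7 RNA polymerase and is repressed until relieved by IPTG or lactose. The annotated open reading frame begins with E. coli OsmY, a periplasmic protein often used as a fusion partner to drive secretion of recombinant proteins. This is followed by a 9xHis affinity tag and yeast SMT3 (SUMO), a folded domain. Roughly 250 bp between SMT3 and the terminator is largely unannotated apart from a short match to a T7 gene 10B-derived solubility tag. This region plausibly carries the reporter-specific tail or barcode sequence, but the record does not describe it. The associated work concerns multiplexed direct detection of barcoded protein reporters on a nanopore array, and NTERY04 appears from its name to be one member of such a reporter set.
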