Addgene plasmid #184122: NTERY04
Purpose: Nanopore-addressable protein reporter for expression in bacterial cells.
Depositing lab: Jeff Nivala. Depositing organization: University of Washington. Publication: Multiplexed direct detection of barcoded protein reporters on a nanopore array. Cardozo N, Zhang K, Doroschak K, Nguyen A, Siddiqui Z, Bogard N, Strauss K, Ceze L, Nivala J. Nat Biotechnol. 2022 Jan;40(1):42-46. doi: 10.1038/s41587-021-01002-6. Epub 2021 Aug 12. PubMed 34385692.
Backbone
  Vector backbone: pCDB180
  Vector type: Bacterial Expression
Growth in bacteria
  Bacterial resistance: Kanamycin, 50 μg/mL
  Growth temperature: 37°C
  Growth strain: DH5alpha
  Copy number: High Copy
Gene/Insert
  Gene/Insert name: NTERY04
  Promoter: T7
  Cloning method: Gibson Cloning
  Sequencing primers: 5′ atgactatgacaagactgaagatttcgaaaactctgctggctg
Terms and licenses: Academic/Nonprofit Terms; Industry Terms: Not Available to Industry
How to cite: NTERY04 was a gift from Jeff Nivala (Addgene plasmid # 184122 ; http://n2t.net/addgene:184122 ; RRID:Addgene_184122)
